>Addgene plasmid #244521 | R919-X58-566 | addgene full sequence | sequence record 488787 | Addgene NGS Result
TTAATACGACTCACTATAGGGGAATTGTGAGCGGATAACAATTCCCCTCTAGAAATAATTTTGTTTAACT
TTAAGAAGGAGATATACATATGAGATCCCATCACCATCACCATCACGGCAAAATCGAAGAAGGTAAACTG
GTAATCTGGATTAACGGCGATAAAGGCTATAACGGTCTCGCTGAAGTCGGTAAGAAATTCGAGAAAGATA
CCGGAATTAAAGTCACCGTTGAGCATCCGGATAAACTGGAAGAGAAATTCCCACAGGTTGCGGCAACTGG
CGATGGCCCTGACATTATCTTCTGGGCACACGACCGCTTTGGTGGCTACGCTCAATCTGGCCTGTTGGCT
GAAATCACCCCGGACAAAGCGTTCCAGGACAAGCTGTATCCGTTTACCTGGGATGCCGTACGTTACAACG
GCAAGCTGATTGCTTACCCGATCGCTGTTGAAGCGTTATCGCTGATTTATAACAAAGATCTGCTGCCGAA
CCCGCCAAAAACCTGGGAAGAGATCCCGGCGCTGGATAAAGAACTGAAAGCGAAAGGTAAGAGCGCGCTG
ATGTTCAACCTGCAAGAACCGTACTTCACCTGGCCGCTGATTGCTGCTGACGGGGGTTATGCGTTCAAGT
ATGAAAACGGCAAGTACGACATTAAAGACGTGGGCGTGGATAACGCTGGCGCGAAAGCGGGTCTGACCTT
CCTGGTTGACCTGATTAAAAACAAACACATGAATGCAGACACCGATTACTCCATCGCAGAAGCTGCCTTT
AATAAAGGCGAAACAGCGATGACCATCAACGGCCCGTGGGCATGGTCCAACATCGACACCAGCAAAGTGA
ATTATGGTGTAACGGTACTGCCGACCTTCAAGGGTCAACCATCCAAACCGTTCGTTGGCGTGCTGAGCGC
AGGTATTAACGCCGCCAGTCCGAACAAAGAGCTGGCAAAAGAGTTCCTCGAAAACTATCTGCTGACTGAT
GAAGGTCTGGAAGCGGTTAATAAAGACAAACCGCTGGGTGCCGTAGCGCTGAAGTCTTACGAGGAAGAGT
TGGCGAAAGATCCACGTATTGCCGCCACCATGGAAAACGCCCAGAAAGGTGAAATCATGCCGAACATCCC
GCAGATGTCCGCTTTCTGGTATGCCGTGCGTACTGCGGTGATCAACGCCGCCAGCGGTCGTCAGACTGTC
GATGAAGCCCTGAAAGACGCGCAGACTAATTCGGGATCTGATATCACAAGTTTGTACAAAAAAGTTGGCG
AAAACCTGTACTTCCAAGGCATGACGGAATATAAGCTGGTGGTGGTGGGCGCCGATGGTGTGGGCAAGAG
TGCGCTGACCATCCAGCTGATCCAGAACCATTTTGTGGACGAATACGACCCCACTATAGAGGATTCCTAC
CGGAAGCAGGTGGTCATTGATGGGGAGACGTGCCTGTTGGACATCCTGGATACCGCCGGCCAGGAGGAGT
ACAGCGCCATGCGGGACCAGTACATGCGCACCGGGGAGGGCTTCCTGTGTGTGTTTGCCATCAACAACAC
CAAGTCTTTTGAGGACATCCACCAGTACAGGGAGCAGATCAAACGGGTGAAGGACTCGGATGACGTGCCC
ATGGTGCTGGTGGGGAACAAGTGTGACCTGGCTGCACGCACTGTGGAATCTCGGCAGGCTCAGGACCTCG
CCCGAAGCTACGGCATCCCCTACATCGAGACCTCGGCCAAGACCCGGCAGGGAGTGGAGGATGCCTTCTA
CACGTTGGTGCGTGAGATCCGGCAGCACAAGCTGCGGTAATCAACTTTCTTGTACAAAGTGGTGATATCG
CTAGCTAGATAGCTAGAAGCTTGCGGCCGCACAGCTGTATACACGTGCAAGCCAGCCAGAACTCGCTCCT
GAAGACCCAGAGGATCTCGAGCACCACCACCACCACCACTAATGTTAATTAAGTTGGGCGTTCCTAGGCT
GATAAAACAGAATTTGCCTGGCGGCAGTAGCGCGGTGGTCCCACCTGACCCCATGCCGAACTCAGAAGTG
AAACGCCGTAGCGCCGATGGTAGTGTGGGGTCTCCCCATGCGAGAGTAGGGAACTGCCAGGCATCAAATA
AAACGAAAGGCTCAGTCGAAAGACTGGGCCTTTCGTTTTATCTGTTGTTTGTCGGTGAACGCTCTCCTGA
GTAGGACAAATCCGCCGGGAGCGGATTTGAACGTTGCGAAGCAACGGCCCGGAGGGTGGCGGGCAGGACG
CCCGCCATAAACTGCCAGGCATCAAATTAAGCAGAAGGCCATCCTGACGGATGGCCTTTTTGCGTTTCTA
CAAACTCTTTTGTTTATTTTTCTAAATACATTCAAATATGTATCCGCTGAGCAATAACTAGCATAACCCC
TTGGGGCCTCTAAACGGGTCTTGAGGGGTTTTTTGCTGAAAGGAGGAACTATATCCGGATTGGCGAATGG
G
[124 nt withheld, positions 2452-2575]
C
[91 nt withheld, positions 2577-2667]
A
[49 nt withheld, positions 2669-2717]
CCTTTGACGTTGGAGTCCACGTTCTTT
[37 nt withheld, positions 2745-2781]
ACCCTATCTCGGTCTATTCTTTTGATTTATAAGGGATTTTGCCGATTTCGGCCTATTGGTTAAAAAATGA
GCTGATTTAACAAAAATTTAACGCGAATTTTAACAAAATATTAACGTTTACAATTTCTGGCGGCACGATG
GCATGAGATTATCAAAAAGGATCTTCACCTAGATCCTTTTAAATTAAAAATGAAGTTTTAAATCAATCTA
AAGTATATATGAGTAAACTTGGTCTGACAGTTACCAATGCTTAATCAGTGAGGCACCTATCTCAGCGATC
TGTCTATTTCGTTCATCCATAGTTGCCTGACTCCCCGTCGTGTAGATAACTACGATACGGGAGGGCTTAC
CATCTGGCCCCAGTGCTGCAATGATACCGCGAGACCCACGCTCACCGGCTCCAGATTTATCAGCAATAAA
CCAGCCAGCCGGAAGGGCCGAGCGCAGAAGTGGTCCTGCAACTTTATCCGCCTCCATCCAGTCTATTAAT
TGTTGCCGGGAAGCTAGAGTAAGTAGTTCGCCAGTTAATAGTTTGCGCAACGTTGTTGCCATTGCTACAG
GCATCGTGGTGTCACGCTCGTCGTTTGGTATGGCTTCATTCAGCTCCGGTTCCCAACGATCAAGGCGAGT
TACATGATCCCCCATGTTGTGCAAAAAAGCGGTTAGCTCCTTCGGTCCTCCGATCGTTGTCAGAAGTAAG
TTGGCCGCAGTGTTATCACTCATGGTTATGGCAGCACTGCATAATTCTCTTACTGTCATGCCATCCGTAA
GATGCTTTTCTGTGACTGGTGAGTACTCAACCAAGTCATTCTGAGAATAGTGTATGCGGCGACCGAGTTG
CTCTTGCCCGGCGTCAATACGGGATAATACCGCGCCACATAGCAGAACTTTAAAAGTGCTCATCATTGGA
AAACGTTCTTCGGGGCGAAAACTCTCAAGGATCTTACCGCTGTTGAGATCCAGTTCGATGTAACCCACTC
GTGCACCCAACTGATCTTCAGCATCTTTTACTTTCACCAGCGTTTCTGGGTGAGCAAAAACAGGAAGGCA
AAATGCCGCAAAAAAGGGAATAAGGGCGACACGGAAATGTTGAATACTCATACTCTTCCTTTTTCAATCA
TGATTGAAGCATTTATCAGGGTTATTGTCTCATGAGCGGATACATATTTGAATGTATTTAGAAAAATAAA
CAAATAGGTCATGACCAAAATCCCTTAACGTGAGTTTTCGTTCCACTGAGCGTCAGACCCCGTAGAAAAG
ATCAAAGGATCTTCTTGAGATCCTTTTTTTCTGCGCGTAATCTGCTGCTTGCAAACAAAAAAACCACCGC
TACCAGCGGTGGTTTGTTTGCCGGATCAAGAGCTACCAACTCTTTTTCCGAAGGTAACTGGCTTCAGCAG
AGCGCAGATACCAAATACTGTCCTTCTAGTGTAGCCGTAGTTAGGCCACCACTTCAAGAACTCTGTAGCA
CCGCCTACATACCTCGCTCTGCTAATCCTGTTACCAGTGGCTGCTGCCAGTGGCGATAAGTCGTGTCTTA
CCGGGTTGGACTCAAGACGATAGTTACCGGATAAGGCGCAGCGGTCGGGCTGAACGGGGGGTTCGTGCAC
ACAGCCCAGCTTGGAGCGAACGACCTACACCGAACTGAGATACCTACAGCGTGAGCTATGAGAAAGCGCC
ACGCTTCCCGAAGGGAGAAAGGCGGACAGGTATCCGGTAAGCGGCAGGGTCGGAACAGGAGAGCGCACGA
GGGAGCTTCCAGGGGGAAACGCCTGGTATCTTTATAGTCCTGTCGGGTTTCGCCACCTCTGACTTGAGCG
TCGATTTTTGTGATGCTCGTCAGGGGGGCGGAGCCTATGGAAAAACGCCAGCAACGCGGCCTTTTTACGG
TTCCTGGCCTTTTGCTGGCCTTTTGCTCACATGTTCTTTCCTGCGTTATCCCCTGATTCTGTGGATAACC
GTATTACCGCCTTTGAGTGAGCTGATACCGCTCGCCGCAGCCGAACGACCGAGCGCAGCGAGTCAGTGAG
CGAGGAAGCGGAAGAGCGCCTGATGCGGTATTTTCTCCTTACGCATCTGTGCGGTATTTCACACCGCAAT
GGTGCACTCTCAGTACAATCTGCTCTGATGCCGCATAGTTAAGCCAGTATACACTCCGCTATCGCTACGT
GACTGGGTCATGGCTGCGCCCCGACACCCGCCAACACCCGCTGACGCGCCCTGACGGGCTTGTCTGCTCC
CGGCATCCGCTTACAGACAAGCTGTGACCGTCTCCGGGAGCTGCATGTGTCAGAGGTTTTCACCGTCATC
ACCGAAACGCGCGAGGCAGCTGCGGTAAAGCTCATCAGCGTGGTCGTGAAGCGATTCACAGATGTCTGCC
TGTTCATCCGCGTCCAGCTCGTTGAGTTTCTCCAGAAGCGTTAATGTCTGGCTTCTGATAAAGCGGGCCA
TGTTAAGGGCGGTTTTTTCCTGTTTGGTCACTGATGCCTCCGTGTAAGGGGGATTTCTGTTCATGGGGGT
AATGATACCGATGAAACGAGAGAGGATGCTCACGATACGGGTTACTGATGATGAACATGCCCGGTTACTG
GAACGTTGTGAGGGTAAACAACTGGCGGTATGGATGCGGCGGGACCAGAGAAAAATCACTCAGGGTCAAT
GCCAGCGCTTCGTTAATACAGATGTAGGTGTTCCACAGGGTAGCCAGCAGCATCCTGCGATGCAGATCCG
GAACATAATGGTGCAGGGCGCTGACTTCCGCGTTTCCAGACTTTACGAAACACGGAAACCGAAGACCATT
CATGTTGTTGCTCAGGTCGCAGACGTTTTGCAGCAGCAGTCGCTTCACGTTCGCTCGCGTATCGGTGATT
CATTCTGCTAACCAGTAAGGCAACCCCGCCAGCCTAGCCGGGTCCTCAACGACAGGAGCACGATCATGCT
AGTCATGCCCCGCGCCCACCGGAAGGAGCTGACTGGGTTGAAGGCTCTCAAGGGCATCGGTCGAGATCCC
GGTGCCTAATGAGTGAGCTAACTTACATTAATTGCGTTGCGCTCACTGCCCGCTTTCCAGTCGGGAAACC
TGTCGTGCCAGCTGCATTAATGAATCGGCCAACGCGCGGGGAGAGGCGGTTTGCGTATTGGGCGCCAGGG
TGGTTTTTCTTTTCACCAGTGAGACGGGCAACAGCTGATTGCCCTTCACCGCCTGGCCCTGAGAGAGTTG
CAGCAAGCGGTCCACGCTGGTTTGCCCCAGCAGGCGAAAATCCTGTTTGATGGTGGTTAACGGCGGGATA
TAACATGAGCTGTCTTCGGTATCGTCGTATCCCACTACCGAGATGTCCGCACCAACGCGCAGCCCGGACT
CGGTAATGGCGCGCATTGCGCCCAGCGCCATCTGATCGTTGGCAACCAGCATCGCAGTGGGAACGATGCC
CTCATTCAGCATTTGCATGGTTTGTTGAAAACCGGACATGGCACTCCAGTCGCCTTCCCGTTCCGCTATC
GGCTGAATTTGATTGCGAGTGAGATATTTATGCCAGCCAGCCAGACGCAGACGCGCCGAGACAGAACTTA
ATGGGCCCGCTAACAGCGCGATTTGCTGGTGACCCAATGCGACCAGATGCTCCACGCCCAGTCGCGTACC
GTCTTCATGGGAGAAAATAATACTGTTGATGGGTGTCTGGTCAGAGACATCAAGAAATAACGCCGGAACA
TTAGTGCAGGCAGCTTCCACAGCAATGGCATCCTGGTCATCCAGCGGATAGTTAATGATCAGCCCACTGA
CGCGTTGCGCGAGAAGATTGTGCACCGCCGCTTTACAGGCTTCGACGCCGCTTCGTTCTACCATCGACAC
CACCACGCTGGCACCCAGTTGATCGGCGCGAGATTTAATCGCCGCGACAATTTGCGACGGCGCGTGCAGG
GCCAGACTGGAGGTGGCAACGCCAATCAGCAACGACTGTTTGCCCGCCAGTTGTTGTGCCACGCGGTTGG
GAATGTAATTCAGCTCCGCCATCGCCGCTTCCACTTTTTCCCGCGTTTTCGCAGAAACGTGGCTGGCCTG
GTTCACCACGCGGGAAACGGTCTGATAAGAGACACCGGCATACTCTGCGACATCGTATAACGTTACTGGT
TTCACATTCACCACCCTGAATTGACTCTCTTCCGGGCGCTATCATGCCATACCGCGAAAGGTTTTGCGCC
ATTCGATGGTGTCCGGGATCTCGACGCTCTCCCTTATGCGACTCCTGCATTAGGAAGCAGCCCAGTAGTA
GGTTGAGGCCGTTGAGCACCGCCGCCGCAAGGAATGGTGCATGCAAGGAGATGGCGCCCAACAGTCCCCC
GGCCACGGGGCCTGCCACCATACCCACGCCGAAACAAGCGCTCATGAGCCCGAAGTGGCGAGCCCGATCT
TCCCCATCGGTGATGTCGGCGATATAGGCGCCAGCAACCGCACCTGTGGCGCCGGTGATGCCGGCCACGA
TGCGTCCGGCGTAGAGGATCGAGATCGATCTCGATCCCGCGAAA
Features (pLannotate 1.2.2; 27 found; start..end, strand, type, name):
      2..20      +  promoter       T7 promoter: promoter for bacteriophage T7 RNA polymerase
     21..45      +  protein_bind   lac operator: The lac repressor binds to the lac operator to inhibit transcription in E. coli. This inhibition can be relieved by adding lactose or isopropyl-β-D-thiogalactopyranoside (IPTG). lac repressor encoded by lacI
     60..82      +  RBS            RBS: efficient ribosome binding site from bacteriophage T7 gene 10 (Olins and Rangwala, 1989)
     99..116     +  CDS            7xHis (fragment): 6xHis affinity tag
    120..1217    +  CDS            MBP: maltose binding protein from E. coli; malE (mutated); This version of the gene does not encode a signal sequence, so MBP will remain in the cytosol.
   1237..1254    +  protein_bind   attB1 (fragment): mutant version of attB; core recombination site for the Gateway® BP reaction BP Clonase™
   1260..1276    +  CDS            TEV site (fragment): tobacco etch virus (TEV) protease recognition and cleavage site
   1281..1787    +  CDS            H-Ras (fragment): human small GTPase proto-oncoprotein
   1795..1812    -  protein_bind   attB2 (fragment): mutant version of attB; core recombination site for the Gateway® BP reaction BP Clonase™
   1912..1929    +  CDS            9xHis (fragment): 9xHis affinity tag
   1976..2091    +  ncRNA          5S rRNA: Accession: RF00001 - 5S ribosomal RNA
   2095..2181    +  terminator     rrnB T1 terminator: Escherichia coli rrnB; transcription terminator T1 from the E. coli rrnB gene
   2273..2300    +  terminator     rrnB T2 terminator: transcription terminator T2 from the E. coli rrnB gene
   2319..2358    +  promoter       AmpR promoter (fragment): bla
   2368..2415    +  terminator     T7 terminator: transcription terminator for bacteriophage T7 RNA polymerase
   2452..2907    +  rep_origin     f1 ori (sequence partly withheld): f1 bacteriophage origin of replication; arrow indicates direction of (+) strand synthesis
   3022..3882    -  CDS            AmpR: β-lactamase; bla; confers resistance to ampicillin, carbenicillin, and related antibiotics
   3883..3975    -  promoter       AmpR promoter: bla
   4056..4644    +  rep_origin     ori: high-copy-number ColE1/pMB1/pBR322/pUC origin of replication
   4830..4969    -  misc_feature   bom: basis of mobility region from pBR322
   5071..5262    -  CDS            rop: Rop protein, which maintains plasmids at low copy number; rop
   5279..5659    +  CDS            YPB1_ECOLX: Protein predicted: Swiss-Prot protein existence level 4. From Escherichia coli.
   5721..5785    -  CDS            TcR (fragment): tetracycline efflux protein; tet; confers resistance to tetracycline
   5800..5821    -  protein_bind   CAP binding site: CAP binding activates transcription in the presence of cAMP. E. coli catabolite activator protein
   5834..6916    -  CDS            lacI: lac repressor; lacI; The lac repressor binds to the lac operator to inhibit transcription in E. coli. This inhibition can be relieved by adding lactose or isopropyl-β-D-thiogalactopyranoside (IPTG).
   6917..6994    -  promoter       lacI promoter: lacI
   7002..7281    -  CDS            TcR (fragment): tetracycline efflux protein; tet; confers resistance to tetracycline
