[The description below was written by a language model from this plasmid's Addgene catalogue record and pLannotate feature annotations shown in this document.]
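Description:
R919-X58-566 is a bacterial expression plasmid built on the pDest-566 Gateway destination backbone, designed to produce a truncated, oncogenic form of human HRAS in E. coli. The sequenced construct is about 7.3 kb. It is maintained through a ColE1/pMB1-type origin and selected with ampicillin via the β-lactamase gene. The catalogue lists it as high copy, although the annotation also detects the pBR322-derived bom region and a rop gene, which normally moderates copy number. An f1 origin is present, along with nonfunctional remnants of a tetracycline resistance gene carried over from the parental vector.

Expression is driven by a T7 promoter followed by a lac operator and the phage T7 gene 10 ribosome binding site. A plasmid-borne lacI gene supplies repressor, so transcription is held off until induction with IPTG in a host that provides T7 RNA polymerase. The open reading frame encodes an N-terminal His6 tag, a cytosolic maltose binding protein lacking its signal sequence, an attB1 scar from Gateway recombination, a TEV protease recognition site, and then HRAS residues 1–169 carrying the G12D substitution; attB2 lies downstream of the insert. A further His-tag-like sequence is annotated past attB2, and the record gives no indication that it forms part of the product. The rrnB T1/T2 and T7 terminators follow the cassette.

The His6 tag allows metal-affinity purification, MBP typically improves solubility and yield, and TEV cleavage releases HRAS from the fusion partner. The record supports use for recombinant production of the G12D mutant HRAS G-domain, but does not state specific downstream applications.
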