Addgene plasmid #244521: R919-X58-566
Purpose: Bacterial protein expression of His6-MBP-tev-Hs.HRAS(1-169) G12D
Depositing lab: Dominic Esposito. Depositing organization: Frederick National Laboratory.
Backbone
  Vector backbone: pDest-566
  Backbone size w/o insert (bp): 6800
  Vector type: Bacterial Expression
Growth in bacteria
  Bacterial resistance: Ampicillin, 100 μg/mL
  Growth temperature: 37°C
  Growth strain: DH5alpha
  Copy number: High Copy
Gene/Insert
  Gene/Insert name: His6-MBP-tev-Hs.HRAS(1-169) G12D
  Species: H. sapiens (human)
  Entrez Gene: HRAS (a.k.a. C-BAS/HAS, C-H-RAS, C-HA-RAS1, CTLO, H-RASIDX, HAMSV, HRAS1, RASH1, p21ras)
  Tag / fusion protein: His6-MBP (N terminal on insert)
  Cloning method: Gateway Cloning
Terms and licenses: Academic/Nonprofit Terms; Industry Terms: Not Available to Industry
How to cite: R919-X58-566 was a gift from Dominic Esposito (Addgene plasmid # 244521 ; http://n2t.net/addgene:244521 ; RRID:Addgene_244521)
